>Addgene plasmid #216878 | pST39-Mega'-deltaAll | addgene full sequence | sequence record 445877 | Addgene NGS Result
AGTTCTTGAAGTGGTGGCCTAACTACGGCTACACTAGAAGGACAGTATTTGGTATCTGCGCTCTGCTGAA
GCCAGTTACCTTCGGAAAAAGAGTTGGTAGCTCTTGATCCGGCAAACAAACCACCGCTGGTAGCGGTGGT
TTTTTTGTTTGCAAGCAGCAGATTACGCGCAGAAAAAAAGGATCTCAAGAAGATCCTTTGATCTTTTCTA
CCGGTCCGTCCAAAAAAAAAGGCTCCAAAAGGAGCCTTTAATTGTATCGGTTTACCAATGCTTAATCAGT
GAAGCCCCTATTTCAGCAATCTGTCTATTTCGTTCGTCCATAGTTGCCTGACTACCCGTCGTGTAGATAA
CTACGATACGGGAAGGCTTACCATCTGGTCCAAGTGCGGCAATGATACCCCGTGAACCACGCTCTCCTGC
CCCAGATTTATCAGCAATAAACCAGCCAGCAGGAAGTGCCGAACGCAGTAGTGGTCCTGCAACTTTATCC
GCTTCAAGCCAGTCTATTAATTGTTGCCGTGAAGCCAGAGTAAGTAGTTCGCCAGTTAATAGTTTGCGTA
ATGTTGTTGCCATTGCCGCAGGCATTGTGGTGTCTCGCTCGTCGTTTGGTATGGCTTCATTCAGTTCTGG
TTCCCAACGGTCAAGGCGAGTTACATGGTCTCCCATATTGTGCAAAAAAGCGGTTAATTCCTTCGGTCCA
CCGATGGTTGTCAGAAGTAAGTTCGCCGCAGTGTTATCACTCATCGTTATGGCGGCACTACATAATTCTC
TTACCGTCATTCCGTCCGTAAGGTGCTTTTCTGTCACTGGGGAGTATTCAACCAAGTCATTCTGCGAATA
GTGTATTCGTCGTCCGAGTTGCTCTTGCCCCGCATCTACACGGGATAATACTGCTCCACATAGCAGAACT
TTGAAAGTGCTCATCATTGGAAAACGCTCTTCAGGGCGAAAACTCTCAAGGATTTTACCGCTATTCAAGT
CCAGTTCTATGTATCCCACTCGTGCCCCCAATTGGTCCTCTGCGTCTTTTACTTTCACGAGCGTTTCTGG
GTGAGCAAAAACAGGAAGGCAAAATGCCGCAAAAAAGGGAATAAGGGCGACACGGAAATGTTGAATACTC
ATACTCTTCCTTTTTCAATATTATTGAAGCATTTATCAGGGTTATTGTCTCATGAGCGGATACATATTTG
AATGTATTTAGAAAAATAAACAAATAGGGGAATTAAAAAAAAGCCCGCTCATTAGGCGGGCTACTAGTCG
GATATAGTTCCTCCTTTCAGCAAAAAACCCCTCAAGACCCGTTTAGAGGCCCCAAGGGGTTATGCTAGTT
ATTGCTCAGCGGTGGCAGCAGCCAACTCAGCTTCCTTTCGGGCTTTGTTAGCAGCCGGATCTCTCGAGAC
GCGTTCGCGAATCCGGACTGCAGCAAGCAGAAGCAAATGTGACGATGATCCCATTGTTTTTAAATCTGTA
GATGATTTAATATCATTAGAACTTTTAATCTTAGTAGAGCTTTTAATATCCGTTGCTTTTTTAATCTGAT
TTACGCCTTTTATTTTCCGCTTATTTTTTGACTTCTCTTTATCGTCTGAAGAAGAAACTTTTTCTTGAAA
GTTTTCTCCAGCTTCTTTCACATCGCTAAGCTATCTCTAGAGGGAAACCGTTGTGGTCTCCCTATAGTGA
GTCGTATTAATTTCGCGGGATCGATGCATGGTGCCAACACCTACATCTGTATTAACGAAGCGCTGGCATT
GACCCTGAGTGATTTTTCTCTGGTCCCGCCGCATCCATACCGCCAGTTGTTTACCCTCACAACGTTCCAG
TAACCGGGCATGTTCATCATCAGTAACCCGTATCGTGAGCATCCTCTCTCGTTTCATCGGTATCATTACC
CCATGAACAGAAATCCCCCTTACACGGAGGCATCAGTGACCAAACAGGAAAAAACCGCCCTTAACATGGC
CCGCTTTATCAGAAGCCAGACATTAACGCTTCTGGAGAAACTCAACGAGCTGGACGCGGATGAACAGGCA
GACATCTGTGAATCGCTTCACGACCACGCTGATGAGCTTTACCGCAGCTGCCTCGCGCGTTTCGGTGATG
ACGGTGAAAACCTCTGACACATGCAGCTCCCGGAGACGGTCACAGCTTGTCTGTAAGCGGATGCCGGGAG
CAGACAAGCCCGTCAGGGCGCGTCAGCGGGTGTTGGCGGGTGTCGGGGCGCAGCCATGACCCAGTCACGT
AGCGATAGCGGAGTGTATACTGGCTTAACTATGCGGCATCAGAGCAGATTGTACTGAGAGTGCACCATTG
CGGTGTGAAATACCGCACAGATGCGTAAGGAGAAAATACCGCATCAGGCGCTCTTCCGCTTCCTCGCTCA
CTGACTCGCTGCGCTCGGTCGTTCGGCTGCGGCGAGCGGTATCAGCTCACTCAAAGGCGGTAATACGGTT
ATCCACAGAATCAGGGGATAACGCAGGAAAGAACATGTGAGCAAAAGGCCAGCAAAAGGCCAGGAACCGT
AAAAAGGCCGCGTTGCTGGCGTTTTTCCATAGGCTCCGCCCCCCTGACGAGCATCACAAAAATCGACGCT
CAAGTCAGAGGTGGCGAAACCCGACAGGACTATAAAGATACCAGGCGTTTCCCCCTGGAAGCTCCCTCGT
GCGCTCTCCTGTTCCGACCCTGCCGCTTACCGGATACCTGTCCGCCTTTCTCCCTTCGGGAAGCGTGGCG
CTTTCTCATAGCTCACGCTGTAGGTATCTCAGTTCGGTGTAGGTCGTTCGCTCCAAGCTGGGCTGTGTGC
ACGAACCCCCCGTTCAGCCCGACCGCTGCGCCTTATCCGGTAACTATCGTCTTGAGTCCAACCCGGTAAG
ACACGACTTATCGCCACTGGCAGCAGCCACTGGTAACAGGATTAGCAGAGCGAGGTATGTAGGCGGTGCT
ACAG
Features (pLannotate 1.2.2; 10 found; start..end, strand, type, name):
    219..258     -  terminator     fd terminator: central terminator from bacteriophage fd (Otsuka and Kunisawa, 1982)
    265..1122    -  CDS            bla: BLAT_ECOLX - Experimental evidence at protein level: Swiss-Prot protein existence level 1. TEM-type are the most prevalent beta-lactamases in enterobacteria; they hydrolyze the beta-lactam bond in susceptible beta-lactam antibiotics, thus conferring resistance to penicillins and cephalosporins. TEM-3 and TEM-4 are capable of hydrolyzing cefotaxime and ceftazidime. TEM-5 is capable of hydrolyzing ceftazidime. TEM-6 is capable of hydrolyzing ceftazidime and aztreonam. TEM-8/CAZ-2, TEM- 16/CAZ-7 and TEM-24/CAZ-6 are markedly active against ceftazidime. IRT- 4 shows resistance to beta-lactamase in
   1123..1214    -  promoter       AmpR promoter: bla
   1281..1328    -  terminator     T7 terminator: transcription terminator for bacteriophage T7 RNA polymerase
   1336..1385    -  CDS            SET1 (fragment): solubility-enhancement tag derived from T7 phage gene 10B
   1671..1689    -  promoter       T7 promoter: promoter for bacteriophage T7 RNA polymerase
   1776..1886    -  CDS            mbeC (fragment): MBEC_ECOLX - Experimental evidence at protein level: Swiss-Prot protein existence level 1. Required for efficient mobilization of ColE1 plasmid and is thus essential to promote the specific transfer of the plasmid during conjugation. Probably functions by inducing DNA bending, helping the MbeA relaxase to melt the DNA around the nic site and cleave the phosphodiester bond. Binds specifically double-stranded DNA (dsDNA) containing the ColE1 oriT but does not recognize the inverted repeat (IR). From Escherichia coli.
   1926..2117    +  CDS            rop: Rop protein, which maintains plasmids at low copy number; rop
   2219..2358    +  misc_feature   bom: basis of mobility region from pBR322
   2544..188     -  rep_origin     ori (across the origin): high-copy-number ColE1/pMB1/pBR322/pUC origin of replication
