[The description below was written by a language model from this plasmid's Addgene catalogue record and pLannotate feature annotations shown in this document.]
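Description:
pST39-Mega'-deltaAll is a small (about 2.9 kb) empty-backbone bacterial expression plasmid built on pST39, a T7-driven vector. According to the record, it was derived from pST39-pNL29, the plasmid used to produce "Mega" gas vesicles, by deleting all of the gas vesicle protein genes. It therefore carries no insert.

What remains is the expression scaffold: a T7 promoter and a T7 terminator on the same strand, separated by roughly 300 bp of residual sequence. This stretch includes a short match to the SET1 solubility tag derived from phage T7 gene 10B. That match is only a fragment and probably reflects leftover T7-derived vector sequence rather than a functional tag. Transcription from this cassette depends on T7 RNA polymerase, so expression of anything cloned into it would need a host that supplies that enzyme.

The plasmid replicates in E. coli from a ColE1/pMB1-type origin. It also carries the rop gene and the pBR322 bom (basis of mobility) region, along with a fragment of mbeC. The feature tool labels the origin generically as high-copy, but the presence of rop, which restrains copy number, agrees with the catalogue's low-copy designation. Selection is by ampicillin through the TEM beta-lactamase gene (bla), which has its own promoter and is followed by a phage fd terminator.

The record does not state a specific use beyond its status as an empty backbone. It would plausibly serve as a gas-vesicle-null control or as a recipient for reintroducing individual gas vesicle genes in studies of gas vesicle assembly and protein-protein interactions.
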