Addgene plasmid #216878: pST39-Mega'-deltaAll
Purpose: (Empty Backbone) Derived from the plasmid for Mega GVs, pST39-pNL29 (Addgene #91696), but all gas vesicle proteins have been deleted.
Depositing lab: George Lu. Depositing organization: Rice University. Publication: Elucidating the assembly of gas vesicles by systematic protein-protein interaction analysis. Iburg M, Anderson AP, Wong VT, Anton ED, He A, Lu GJ. EMBO J. 2024 Oct;43(19):4156-4172. doi: 10.1038/s44318-024-00178-2. Epub 2024 Sep 3. PubMed 39227754.
Backbone
  Vector backbone: pST39
  Vector type: Bacterial Expression
Growth in bacteria
  Bacterial resistance: Ampicillin, 100 μg/mL
  Growth temperature: 30°C
  Growth strain: DH5alpha
  Copy number: Low Copy
Gene/Insert
  Gene/Insert name: None
Terms and licenses: Academic/Nonprofit Terms; Industry Terms: Not Available to Industry
Depositor comments: Please visit https://www.biorxiv.org/content/10.1101/2023.07.23.550228v1 for bioRxiv preprint.
How to cite: pST39-Mega'-deltaAll was a gift from George Lu (Addgene plasmid # 216878 ; http://n2t.net/addgene:216878 ; RRID:Addgene_216878)
